Addgene plasmid #139330: sgRNA BRCA1 E1754K
Purpose: Plasmid expressing a sgRNA to introduce BRCA1 E1754K using base editing
Depositing lab: Alberto Ciccia. Depositing organization: Columbia University. Publication: Detection of Marker-Free Precision Genome Editing and Genetic Variation through the Capture of Genomic Signatures. Billon P, Nambiar TS, Hayward SB, Zafra MP, Schatoff EM, Oshima K, Dunbar A, Breinig M, Park YC, Ryu HS, Tschaharganeh DF, Levine RL, Baer R, Ferrando A, Dow LE, Ciccia A. Cell Rep. 2020 Mar 10;30(10):3280-3295.e6. doi: 10.1016/j.celrep.2020.02.068. PubMed 32160537.
Backbone
  Vector backbone: B52 (Addgene #100708)
  Backbone size w/o insert (bp): 2633
  Total vector size (bp): 2637
  Modifications to backbone: Insertion of the sgRNA at the BbsI cloning site. The BsmBI cloning site is still available to express a second sgRNA.
  Vector type: Mammalian Expression
Growth in bacteria
  Bacterial resistance: Ampicillin, 100 μg/mL
  Growth temperature: 37°C
  Growth strain: DH5alpha
  Copy number: Unknown
Gene/Insert
  Gene/Insert name: sgRNA to insert BRCA1 E1754K using base editing (alt name: sgRNA sequence: GGGATTCTCTTGCTCGCTT)
  Species: H. sapiens (human)
  Insert size (bp): 19
  Promoter: U6
  Cloning method: Restriction Enzyme; 5′ cloning site BbsI (destroyed during cloning); 3′ cloning site BbsI (destroyed during cloning)
  Sequencing primers: 5′ GAGGTACCTCGAGGAATTCTCTAGA
Terms and licenses: Academic/Nonprofit Terms; Industry Terms: Not Available to Industry
How to cite: sgRNA BRCA1 E1754K was a gift from Alberto Ciccia (Addgene plasmid # 139330 ; http://n2t.net/addgene:139330 ; RRID:Addgene_139330)
