[The description below was written by a language model from this plasmid's Addgene catalogue record and pLannotate feature annotations shown in this document.]
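Description:
sgRNA BRCA1 E1754K is a small mammalian expression plasmid (about 2.6 kb) built on the B52 dual-guide backbone. It delivers a single guide RNA designed to introduce the E1754K substitution into human BRCA1 by base editing. In bacteria it is maintained through a high-copy ColE1/pUC-type origin of replication and selected with ampicillin via the β-lactamase gene and its native promoter. No mammalian selection marker, reporter, or nuclease/editor coding sequence is annotated. The plasmid therefore supplies only the guide, and a base editor has to be provided from a separate construct.

The payload consists of two tandem cassettes in the same orientation. Each pairs a human U6 RNA polymerase III promoter with a Streptococcus pyogenes Cas9 guide RNA scaffold. The 19-nucleotide BRCA1-targeting spacer was inserted at the BbsI cloning site, and both BbsI sites were destroyed in the process, so transcription from U6 yields a complete sgRNA compatible with SpCas9-derived base editors. The other cassette retains its BsmBI cloning site, so a second sgRNA can be added and co-expressed from the same plasmid. The feature table does not indicate which of the two cassettes carries the BbsI site. A short attB1 fragment is also annotated near the end of the sequence. It appears to be a remnant of backbone construction, and the record assigns it no function.

The construct is used in transfection-based experiments in human cells to model a defined BRCA1 missense variant. It comes from work on detecting marker-free precision genome edits.
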