Features (pLannotate 1.2.2; 8 found; start..end, strand, type, name):
     43..283     +  promoter       U6 promoter: RNA polymerase III promoter for human U6 snRNA
    311..386     +  misc_RNA       gRNA scaffold: guide RNA scaffold for the Streptococcus pyogenes CRISPR/Cas9 system
    400..640     +  promoter       U6 promoter: RNA polymerase III promoter for human U6 snRNA
    669..744     +  misc_RNA       gRNA scaffold: guide RNA scaffold for the Streptococcus pyogenes CRISPR/Cas9 system
    847..1435    -  rep_origin     ori: high-copy-number ColE1/pMB1/pBR322/pUC origin of replication
   1606..2466    -  CDS            AmpR: β-lactamase; bla; confers resistance to ampicillin, carbenicillin, and related antibiotics
   2467..2571    -  promoter       AmpR promoter: bla
   2609..2626    +  protein_bind   attB1 (fragment): mutant version of attB; recombination site for the Gateway® BP reaction BP Clonase™
>Addgene plasmid #139330 | sgRNA BRCA1 E1754K | addgene full sequence | sequence record 275604 | Addgene NGS Result
CCAATTCAGTCGACTGGATCCGGTACCAAGGTCGGGCAGGAAGAGGGCCTATTTCCCATGATTCCTTCAT
ATTTGCATATACGATACAAGGCTGTTAGAGAGATAATTAGAATTAATTTGACTGTAAACACAAAGATATT
AGTACAAAATACGTGACGTAGAAAGTAATAATTTCTTGGGTAGTTTGCAGTTTTAAAATTATGTTTTAAA
ATGGACTATCATATGCTTACCGTAACTTGAAAGTATTTCGATTTCTTGGCTTTATATATCTTGTGGAAAG
GACGAAACACCGAGACGATTAATGCGTCTCGTTTTAGAGCTAGAAATAGCAAGTTAAAATAAGGCTAGTC
CGTTATCAACTTGAAAAAGTGGCACCGAGTCGGTGCTTTTTTTAAGCTTGAGGGCCTATTTCCCATGATT
CCTTCATATTTGCATATACGATACAAGGCTGTTAGAGAGATAATTGGAATTAATTTGACTGTAAACACAA
AGATATTAGTACAAAATACGTGACGTAGAAAGTAATAATTTCTTGGGTAGTTTGCAGTTTTAAAATTATG
TTTTAAAATGGACTATCATATGCTTACCGTAACTTGAAAGTATTTCGATTTCTTGGCTTTATATATCTTG
TGGAAAGGACGAAACACCGGGGATTCTCTTGCTCGCTTGTTTTAGAGCTAGAAATAGCAAGTTAAAATAA
GGCTAGTCCGTTATCAACTTGAAAAAGTGGCACCGAGTCGGTGCTTTTTTTCTAGAGAATTCCTCGAGGT
ACCTCTCTACATATGACATGTGAGCAAAAGGCCAGCAAAAGGCCAGGAACCGTAAAAAGGCCGCGTTGCT
GGCGTTTTTCCATAGGCTCCGCCCCCCTGACGAGCATCACAAAAATCGACGCTCAAGTCAGAGGTGGCGA
AACCCGACAGGACTATAAAGATACCAGGCGTTTCCCCCTGGAAGCTCCCTCGTGCGCTCTCCTGTTCCGA
CCCTGCCGCTTACCGGATACCTGTCCGCCTTTCTCCCTTCGGGAAGCGTGGCGCTTTCTCATAGCTCACG
CTGTAGGTATCTCAGTTCGGTGTAGGTCGTTCGCTCCAAGCTGGGCTGTGTGCACGAACCCCCCGTTCAG
CCCGACCGCTGCGCCTTATCCGGTAACTATCGTCTTGAGTCCAACCCGGTAAGACACGACTTATCGCCAC
TGGCAGCAGCCACTGGTAACAGGATTAGCAGAGCGAGGTATGTAGGCGGTGCTACAGAGTTCTTGAAGTG
GTGGCCTAACTACGGCTACACTAGAAGAACAGTATTTGGTATCTGCGCTCTGCTGAAGCCAGTTACCTTC
GGAAAAAGAGTTGGTAGCTCTTGATCCGGCAAACAAACCACCGCTGGTAGCGGTGGTTTTTTTGTTTGCA
AGCAGCAGATTACGCGCAGAAAAAAAGGATCTCAAGAAGATCCTTTGATCTTTTCTACGGGGTCTGACGC
TCAGTGGAACGAAAACTCACGTTAAGGGATTTTGGTCATGAGATTATCAAAAAGGATCTTCACCTAGATC
CTTTTAAATTAAAAATGAAGTTTTAAATCAATCTAAAGTATATATGAGTAAACTTGGTCTGACAGTTACC
AATGCTTAATCAGTGAGGCACCTATCTCAGCGATCTGTCTATTTCGTTCATCCATAGTTGCCTGACTCCC
CGTCGTGTAGATAACTACGATACGGGAGGGCTTACCATCTGGCCCCAGTGCTGCAATGATACCGCGAGAC
CCACGCTCACCGGCTCCAGATTTATCAGCAATAAACCAGCCAGCCGGAAGGGCCGAGCGCAGAAGTGGTC
CTGCAACTTTATCCGCCTCCATCCAGTCTATTAATTGTTGCCGGGAAGCTAGAGTAAGTAGTTCGCCAGT
TAATAGTTTGCGCAACGTTGTTGCCATTGCTACAGGCATCGTGGTGTCACGCTCGTCGTTTGGTATGGCT
TCATTCAGCTCCGGTTCCCAACGATCAAGGCGAGTTACATGATCCCCCATGTTGTGCAAAAAAGCGGTTA
GCTCCTTCGGTCCTCCGATCGTTGTCAGAAGTAAGTTGGCCGCAGTGTTATCACTCATGGTTATGGCAGC
ACTGCATAATTCTCTTACTGTCATGCCATCCGTAAGATGCTTTTCTGTGACTGGTGAGTACTCAACCAAG
TCATTCTGAGAATAGTGTATGCGGCGACCGAGTTGCTCTTGCCCGGCGTCAATACGGGATAATACCGCGC
CACATAGCAGAACTTTAAAAGTGCTCATCATTGGAAAACGTTCTTCGGGGCGAAAACTCTCAAGGATCTT
ACCGCTGTTGAGATCCAGTTCGATGTAACCCACTCGTGCACCCAACTGATCTTCAGCATCTTTTACTTTC
ACCAGCGTTTCTGGGTGAGCAAAAACAGGAAGGCAAAATGCCGCAAAAAAGGGAATAAGGGCGACACGGA
AATGTTGAATACTCATACTCTTCCTTTTTCAATATTATTGAAGCATTTATCAGGGTTATTGTCTCATGAG
CGGATACATATTTGAATGTATTTAGAAAAATAAACAAATAGGGGTTCCGCGCACATTTCCCCGAAAAGTG
CCACCTGACGTCGCTAGCTGTACAAAAAAGCAGGCTTTAAAGGAA
